Addgene plasmid #34817: pQTEV-ILKAP
Depositing lab: Konrad Buessow. Depositing organization: Max Planck Institute for Molecular Genetics. Publication: Structural genomics of human proteins--target selection and generation of a public catalogue of expression clones. Bussow K, Scheich C, Sievert V, Harttig U, Schultz J, Simon B, Bork P, Lehrach H, Heinemann U. Microb Cell Fact. 2005 Jul 5;4:21. doi: 10.1186/1475-2859-4-21. PubMed 15998469.
Backbone
  Vector backbone: pQTEV
  Backbone size w/o insert (bp): 4700
  Vector type: Bacterial Expression
Growth in bacteria
  Bacterial resistance: Ampicillin, 100 μg/mL
  Growth temperature: 37°C
  Growth strain: Rosetta
  Copy number: Unknown
Gene/Insert
  Gene/Insert name: integrin-linked kinase-associated serine/threonine phosphatase 2C (alt name: PSFEp250D083)
  Species: H. sapiens (human)
  Insert size (bp): 1251
  GenBank ID: CAB66784 DQ000569
  Entrez Gene: ILKAP (a.k.a. ILKAP2, ILKAP3, PP2C-DELTA, PPM1O)
  Tag / fusion protein: His (N terminal on backbone); TEV (N terminal on backbone)
  Cloning method: Restriction Enzyme; 5′ cloning site BamHI (not destroyed); 3′ cloning site NotI (not destroyed)
  Sequencing primers: 5′ TGAGCGGATAACAATTTCACACAG; 3′ GGCAACCGAGCGTTCTGAAC
Terms and licenses: Academic/Nonprofit Terms; Industry Terms: Not Available to Industry
Depositor comments: The vector pQTEV is derived from Qiagen pQE-2 and contains an inactive chloramphenicol resistance gene sequence. The Rosetta bacterial strain contains an additional plasmid. The second plasmid, pRARE, provides rare tRNAs for overexpression of recombinant proteins. It has 4694 bp and is chloramphenicol resistence.
How to cite: pQTEV-ILKAP was a gift from Konrad Buessow (Addgene plasmid # 34817 ; http://n2t.net/addgene:34817 ; RRID:Addgene_34817)
