[The description below was written by a language model from this plasmid's Addgene catalogue record and pLannotate feature annotations shown in this document.]
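Description:
pQTEV-ILKAP is a bacterial expression plasmid for producing human ILKAP (integrin-linked kinase-associated serine/threonine phosphatase 2C, a PP2C-family phosphatase) as a recombinant protein in E. coli. The backbone, pQTEV, is a derivative of the Qiagen pQE-2 vector. It replicates from a ColE1/pMB1-type origin, with a pBR322 bom region and only a fragment of rop annotated, and is selected with ampicillin through the β-lactamase gene. The full depositor sequence is 5,951 nt, consistent with a backbone of about 4.7 kb carrying an insert of about 1.25 kb.

Expression is driven by the bacteriophage T5 promoter, which is recognised by E. coli RNA polymerase and is controlled by lac operator sequences. The plasmid carries its own lacI gene under the lacIq promoter, so transcription stays repressed until induced with IPTG. The open reading frame begins with an N-terminal histidine tag annotated as 7xHis, followed by a TEV protease recognition site (picked up by the annotation as a capTEV fragment). This arrangement allows metal-affinity purification and subsequent removal of the tag. The ILKAP coding sequence was cloned between BamHI and NotI sites, both retained, and is followed by the lambda t0 terminator.

Downstream lies a cat sequence with a partial promoter and the rrnB T1 terminator. The depositor notes that this chloramphenicol resistance gene is inactive. The plasmid is supplied in the Rosetta strain, which also holds a separate chloramphenicol-resistant plasmid, pRARE, supplying rare tRNAs to aid overexpression of human sequences. The clone belongs to a public catalogue of human protein expression constructs generated for structural genomics.
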