Features (pLannotate 1.2.2; 18 found; start..end, strand, type, name):
     10..54      +  promoter       T5 promoter: bacteriophage T5 promoter for E. coli RNA polymerase, with embedded lac operator
     62..78      +  protein_bind   lac operator: The lac repressor binds to the lac operator to inhibit transcription in E. coli. This inhibition can be relieved by adding lactose or isopropyl-β-D-thiogalactopyranoside (IPTG). lac repressor encoded by lacI
    121..141     +  CDS            7xHis: 6xHis affinity tag
    165..185     +  CDS            capTEV™ (fragment): composite tag for in vivo biotinylation, TEV protease cleavage, and 6xHis tagging
    190..1362    +  CDS            ILKAP: ILKAP_HUMAN - Experimental evidence at protein level: Swiss-Prot protein existence level 1. Protein phosphatase that may play a role in regulation of cell cycle progression via dephosphorylation of its substrates whose appropriate phosphorylation states might be crucial for cell proliferation. Selectively associates with integrin linked kinase (ILK), to modulate cell adhesion and growth factor signaling. Inhibits the ILK-GSK3B signaling axis and may play an important role in inhibiting oncogenic transformation. From Homo sapiens (Human).
   1408..1502    +  terminator     lambda t0 terminator: transcription terminator from phage lambda
   1517..1545    +  promoter       cat promoter (fragment): promoter of the E. coli cat gene encoding chloramphenicol acetyltransferase
   1546..2202    +  CDS            cat: CAT_ECOLX - Experimental evidence at protein level: Swiss-Prot protein existence level 1. This enzyme is an effector of chloramphenicol resistance in bacteria. From Escherichia coli. This protein is used as a marker in many commonly used cloning vectors, such as pACYC184.
   2270..2356    +  terminator     rrnB T1 terminator: Escherichia coli rrnB; transcription terminator T1 from the E. coli rrnB gene
   2379..2396    -  promoter       tet promoter (fragment): E. coli promoter for tetracycline efflux protein gene
   2415..2436    -  protein_bind   CAP binding site: CAP binding activates transcription in the presence of cAMP. E. coli catabolite activator protein
   2449..3531    -  CDS            lacI: lac repressor; lacI; The lac repressor binds to the lac operator to inhibit transcription in E. coli. This inhibition can be relieved by adding lactose or isopropyl-β-D-thiogalactopyranoside (IPTG).
   3532..3609    -  promoter       lacIq promoter: lacI (mutant); In the lacIq allele, a single base change in the promoter boosts expression of the lacI gene about 10-fold.
   3658..3699    +  CDS            rop (fragment): Rop protein, which maintains plasmids at low copy number; rop
   3801..3941    +  misc_feature   bom: basis of mobility region from pBR322
   4127..4715    -  rep_origin     ori: high-copy-number ColE1/pMB1/pBR322/pUC origin of replication
   4886..5746    -  CDS            AmpR: β-lactamase; bla; confers resistance to ampicillin, carbenicillin, and related antibiotics
   5747..5851    -  promoter       AmpR promoter: bla
>Addgene plasmid #34817 | pQTEV-ILKAP | depositor full sequence | sequence record 41883 | Author sequence
CTCGAGAAATCATAAAAAATTTATTTGCTTTGTGAGCGGATAACAATTATAATAGATTCAATTGTGAGCG
GATAACAATTTCACACAGAATTCATTAAAGAGGAGAAATTAACTATGAAACATCACCATCACCATCACCA
TAGCGATTACGACATCCCCACTACTGAGAATCTTTATTTTCAGGGATCCGACCTCTTCGGGGACCTGCCG
GAGCCCGAGCGCTCGCCGCGCCCGGCTGCCGGGAAAGAAGCTCAGAAAGGACCCCTGCTCTTTGATGACC
TCCCTCCGGCCAGCAGTACTGACTCAGGATCAGGGGGACCTTTGCTTTTTGATGATCTCCCACCCGCTAG
CAGTGGCGATTCAGGTTCTCTTGCCACATCAATATCCCAGATGGTAAAGACTGAAGGGAAAGGAGCAAAG
AGAAAAACCTCCGAGGAAGAGAAGAATGGCAGTGAAGAGCTTGTGGAAAAGAAAGTTTGTAAAGCCTCTT
CGGTGATCTTTGGTCTGAAGGGCTATGTGGCTGAGCGGAAGGGTGAGAGGGAGGAGATGCAGGATGCCCA
CGTCATCCTGAACGACATCACCGAGGAGTGTAGGCCCCCATCGTCCCTCATTACTCGGGTTTCATATTTT
GCTGTTTTTGATGGACATGGAGGAATTCGAGCCTCAAAATTTGCTGCACAGAATTTGCATCAAAACTTAA
TCAGAAAATTTCCTAAAGGAGATGTAATCAGTGTAGAGAAAACCGTGAAGAGATGCCTTTTGGACACTTT
CAAGCATACTGATGAAGAGTTCCTTAAACAAGCTTCCAGCCAGAAGCCTGCCTGGAAAGATGGGTCCACT
GCCACGTGTGTTCTGGCTGTAGACAACATTCTTTATATTGCCAACCTCGGAGATAGTCGGGCAATCTTGT
GTCGTTATAATGAGGAGAGTCAAAAACATGCAGCCTTAAGCCTCAGCAAAGAGCATAATCCAACTCAGTA
TGAAGAGCGGATGAGGATACAGAAGGCTGGAGGAAACGTCAGGGATGGGCGTGTTTTGGGCGTGCTAGAG
GTGTCACGCTCCATTGGGGACGGGCAGTACAAGCGCTGCGGTGTCACCTCTGTGCCCGACATCAGACGCT
GCCAGCTGACCCCCAATGACAGGTTCATTTTGTTGGCCTGTGATGGGCTCTTCAAGGTCTTTACCCCAGA
AGAAGCCGTGAACTTCATCTTGTCCTGTCTCGAGGATGAAAAGATCCAGACCCGGGAAGGGAAGTCCGCA
GCCGACGCCCGCTACGAAGCAGCCTGCAACAGGCTGGCCAACAAGGCGGTGCAGCGGGGCTCGGCCGACA
ACGTCACTGTGATGGTGGTGCGGATAGGGCACTGAGCGGCCGCTCGACCTGCAGCCAAGCTTAATTAGCT
GAGCTTGGACTCCTGTTGATAGATCCAGTAATGACCTCAGAACTCCATCTGGATTTGTTCAGAACGCTCG
GTTGCCGCCGGGCGTTTTTTATTGGTGAGAATCCAAGCTAGCTTGGCGAGATTTTCAGGAGCTAAGGAAG
CTAAAATGGAGAAAAAAATCACTGGATATACCACCGTTGATATATCCCAATGGCATCGTAAAGAACATTT
TGAGGCATTTCAGTCAGTTGCTCAATGTACCTATAACCAGACCGTTCAGCTGGATATTACGGCCTTTTTA
AAGACCGTAAAGAAAAATAAGCACAAGTTTTATCCGGCCTTTATTCACATTCTTGCCCGCCTGATGAATG
CTCATCCGGAATTTCGTATGGCAATGAAAGACGGTGAGCTGGTGATATGGGATAGTGTTCACCCTTGTTA
CACCGTTTTCCATGAGCAAACTGAAACGTTTTCATCGCTCTGGAGTGAATACCACGACGATTTCCGGCAG
TTTCTACACATATATTCGCAAGATGTGGCGTGTTACGGTGAAAACCTGGCCTATTTCCCTAAAGGGTTTA
TTGAGAATATGTTTTTCGTCTCAGCCAATCCCTGGGTGAGTTTCACCAGTTTTGATTTAAACGTGGCCAA
TATGGACAACTTCTTCGCCCCCGTTTTCACCATGGGCAAATATTATACGCAAGGCGACAAGGTGCTGATG
CCGCTGGCGATTCAGGTTCATCATGCCGTTTGTGATGGCTTCCATGTCGGCAGAATGCTTAATGAATTAC
AACAGTACTGCGATGAGTGGCAGGGCGGGGCGTAATTTTTTTAAGGCAGTTATTGGTGCCCTTAAACGCC
TGGGGTAATGACTCTCTAGCTTGAGGCATCAAATAAAACGAAAGGCTCAGTCGAAAGACTGGGCCTTTCG
TTTTATCTGTTGTTTGTCGGTGAACGCTCTCCTGAGTAGGACAAATCCGCCCTCTAGATTACGTGCAGTC
GATGATAAGCTGTCAAACATGAGAATTGTGCCTAATGAGTGAGCTAACTTACATTAATTGCGTTGCGCTC
ACTGCCCGCTTTCCAGTCGGGAAACCTGTCGTGCCAGCTGCATTAATGAATCGGCCAACGCGCGGGGAGA
GGCGGTTTGCGTATTGGGCGCCAGGGTGGTTTTTCTTTTCACCAGTGAGACGGGCAACAGCTGATTGCCC
TTCACCGCCTGGCCCTGAGAGAGTTGCAGCAAGCGGTCCACGCTGGTTTGCCCCAGCAGGCGAAAATCCT
GTTTGATGGTGGTTAACGGCGGGATATAACATGAGCTGTCTTCGGTATCGTCGTATCCCACTACCGAGAT
ATCCGCACCAACGCGCAGCCCGGACTCGGTAATGGCGCGCATTGCGCCCAGCGCCATCTGATCGTTGGCA
ACCAGCATCGCAGTGGGAACGATGCCCTCATTCAGCATTTGCATGGTTTGTTGAAAACCGGACATGGCAC
TCCAGTCGCCTTCCCGTTCCGCTATCGGCTGAATTTGATTGCGAGTGAGATATTTATGCCAGCCAGCCAG
ACGCAGACGCGCCGAGACAGAACTTAATGGGCCCGCTAACAGCGCGATTTGCTGGTGACCCAATGCGACC
AGATGCTCCACGCCCAGTCGCGTACCGTCTTCATGGGAGAAAATAATACTGTTGATGGGTGTCTGGTCAG
AGACATCAAGAAATAACGCCGGAACATTAGTGCAGGCAGCTTCCACAGCAATGGCATCCTGGTCATCCAG
CGGATAGTTAATGATCAGCCCACTGACGCGTTGCGCGAGAAGATTGTGCACCGCCGCTTTACAGGCTTCG
ACGCCGCTTCGTTCTACCATCGACACCACCACGCTGGCACCCAGTTGATCGGCGCGAGATTTAATCGCCG
CGACAATTTGCGACGGCGCGTGCAGGGCCAGACTGGAGGTGGCAACGCCAATCAGCAACGACTGTTTGCC
CGCCAGTTGTTGTGCCACGCGGTTGGGAATGTAATTCAGCTCCGCCATCGCCGCTTCCACTTTTTCCCGC
GTTTTCGCAGAAACGTGGCTGGCCTGGTTCACCACGCGGGAAACGGTCTGATAAGAGACACCGGCATACT
CTGCGACATCGTATAACGTTACTGGTTTCACATTCACCACCCTGAATTGACTCTCTTCCGGGCGCTATCA
TGCCATACCGCGAAAGGTTTTGCACCATTCGATGGTGTCGGAATTTCGGGCAGCGTTGGGTCCTGGCCAC
GGGTGCGCATGATCTAGAGCTGCCTCGCGCGTTTCGGTGATGACGGTGAAAACCTCTGACACATGCAGCT
CCCGGAGACGGTCACAGCTTGTCTGTAAGCGGATGCCGGGAGCAGACAAGCCCGTCAGGGCGCGTCAGCG
GGTGTTGGCGGGTGTCGGGGCGCAGCCATGACCCAGTCACGTAGCGATAGCGGAGTGTATACTGGCTTAA
CTATGCGGCATCAGAGCAGATTGTACTGAGAGTGCACCACATGCGGTGTGAAATACCGCACAGATGCGTA
AGGAGAAAATACCGCATCAGGCGCTCTTCCGCTTCCTCGCTCACTGACTCGCTGCGCTCGGTCGTTCGGC
TGCGGCGAGCGGTATCAGCTCACTCAAAGGCGGTAATACGGTTATCCACAGAATCAGGGGATAACGCAGG
AAAGAACATGTGAGCAAAAGGCCAGCAAAAGGCCAGGAACCGTAAAAAGGCCGCGTTGCTGGCGTTTTTC
CATAGGCTCCGCCCCCCTGACGAGCATCACAAAAATCGACGCTCAAGTCAGAGGTGGCGAAACCCGACAG
GACTATAAAGATACCAGGCGTTTCCCCCTGGAAGCTCCCTCGTGCGCTCTCCTGTTCCGACCCTGCCGCT
TACCGGATACCTGTCCGCCTTTCTCCCTTCGGGAAGCGTGGCGCTTTCTCATAGCTCACGCTGTAGGTAT
CTCAGTTCGGTGTAGGTCGTTCGCTCCAAGCTGGGCTGTGTGCACGAACCCCCCGTTCAGCCCGACCGCT
GCGCCTTATCCGGTAACTATCGTCTTGAGTCCAACCCGGTAAGACACGACTTATCGCCACTGGCAGCAGC
CACTGGTAACAGGATTAGCAGAGCGAGGTATGTAGGCGGTGCTACAGAGTTCTTGAAGTGGTGGCCTAAC
TACGGCTACACTAGAAGGACAGTATTTGGTATCTGCGCTCTGCTGAAGCCAGTTACCTTCGGAAAAAGAG
TTGGTAGCTCTTGATCCGGCAAACAAACCACCGCTGGTAGCGGTGGTTTTTTTGTTTGCAAGCAGCAGAT
TACGCGCAGAAAAAAAGGATCTCAAGAAGATCCTTTGATCTTTTCTACGGGGTCTGACGCTCAGTGGAAC
GAAAACTCACGTTAAGGGATTTTGGTCATGAGATTATCAAAAAGGATCTTCACCTAGATCCTTTTAAATT
AAAAATGAAGTTTTAAATCAATCTAAAGTATATATGAGTAAACTTGGTCTGACAGTTACCAATGCTTAAT
CAGTGAGGCACCTATCTCAGCGATCTGTCTATTTCGTTCATCCATAGTTGCCTGACTCCCCGTCGTGTAG
ATAACTACGATACGGGAGGGCTTACCATCTGGCCCCAGTGCTGCAATGATACCGCGAGACCCACGCTCAC
CGGCTCCAGATTTATCAGCAATAAACCAGCCAGCCGGAAGGGCCGAGCGCAGAAGTGGTCCTGCAACTTT
ATCCGCCTCCATCCAGTCTATTAATTGTTGCCGGGAAGCTAGAGTAAGTAGTTCGCCAGTTAATAGTTTG
CGCAACGTTGTTGCCATTGCTACAGGCATCGTGGTGTCACGCTCGTCGTTTGGTATGGCTTCATTCAGCT
CCGGTTCCCAACGATCAAGGCGAGTTACATGATCCCCCATGTTGTGCAAAAAAGCGGTTAGCTCCTTCGG
TCCTCCGATCGTTGTCAGAAGTAAGTTGGCCGCAGTGTTATCACTCATGGTTATGGCAGCACTGCATAAT
TCTCTTACTGTCATGCCATCCGTAAGATGCTTTTCTGTGACTGGTGAGTACTCAACCAAGTCATTCTGAG
AATAGTGTATGCGGCGACCGAGTTGCTCTTGCCCGGCGTCAATACGGGATAATACCGCGCCACATAGCAG
AACTTTAAAAGTGCTCATCATTGGAAAACGTTCTTCGGGGCGAAAACTCTCAAGGATCTTACCGCTGTTG
AGATCCAGTTCGATGTAACCCACTCGTGCACCCAACTGATCTTCAGCATCTTTTACTTTCACCAGCGTTT
CTGGGTGAGCAAAAACAGGAAGGCAAAATGCCGCAAAAAAGGGAATAAGGGCGACACGGAAATGTTGAAT
ACTCATACTCTTCCTTTTTCAATATTATTGAAGCATTTATCAGGGTTATTGTCTCATGAGCGGATACATA
TTTGAATGTATTTAGAAAAATAAACAAATAGGGGTTCCGCGCACATTTCCCCGAAAAGTGCCACCTGACG
TCTAAGAAACCATTATTATCATGACATTAACCTATAAAAATAGGCGTATCACGAGGCCCTTTCGTCTTCA
C
