>Addgene plasmid #34817 | pQTEV-ILKAP | addgene partial sequence | sequence record 61011 | pQE-Fwd 5'-CCCGAAAAGTGCCACCTG-3'
AAATAGGCGTATCACGAGGCCCTTTCGTCTTCACCTCGAGAAATCATAAAAAATTTATTTGCTTTGTGAG
CGGATAACAATTATAATAGATTCAATTGTGAGCGGATAACAATTTCACACAGAATTCATTAAAGAGGAGA
AATTAACTATGAAACATCACCATCACCATCACCATAGCGATTACGACATCCCCACTACTGAGAATCTTTA
TTTTCAGGGATCCGACCTCTTCGGGGACCTGCCGGAGCCCGAGCGCTCGCCGCGCCCGGCTGCCGGGAAA
GAAGCTCAGAAAGGACCCCTGCTCTTTGATGACCTCCCTCCGGCCAGCAGTACTGACTCAGGATCAGGGG
GACCTTTGCTTTTTGATGATCTCCCACCCGCTAGCAGTGGCGATTCAGGTTCTCTTGCCACATCAATATC
CCAGATGGTAAAGACTGAAGGGAAAGGAGCAAAGAGAAAAACCTCCGAGGAAGAGAAGAATGGCAGTGAA
GAGCTTGTGGAAAAGAAAGTTTGTAAAGCCTCTTCGGTGATCTTTGGTCTGAAGGGCTATGTGGCTGAGC
GGAAGGGTGAGAGGGAGGAGATGCAGGATGCCCACGTCATCCTGAACGACATCACCGAGGAGTGTAGGCC
CCCATCGTCCCTCATTACTCGGGTTTCATATTTTGCTGTTTTTGATGGACATGGAGGAATTCGAGCCTCA
AAATTTGCTGCACAGAATTTGCATCAAAACTTAATCAGAAAATTTCCTAAAGGAGATGTAATCAGTGTAG
AGAAAACCGTGAAGAGATGCCTTTTGGACACTTTCAAGCATACTGATGAAGAGTTCCTTAAACAAGCTTC
CAGCCAGAAGCCTGCC
